Addgene plasmid #177975: CoV2-Spike-D614G-N501Y
Purpose: Transient mammalian expression of codon optimized SARS-CoV-2 Spike protein (D614G, N501Y)
Depositing lab: Melanie Ott. Depositing organization: J. David Gladstone Institutes. Publication: Transmission, infectivity, and neutralization of a spike L452R SARS-CoV-2 variant. Deng X, Garcia-Knight MA, Khalid MM, Servellita V, Wang C, Morris MK, Sotomayor-Gonzalez A, Glasner DR, Reyes KR, Gliwa AS, Reddy NP, Sanchez San Martin C, Federman S, Cheng J, Balcerek J, Taylor J, Streithorst JA, Miller S, Sreekumar B, Chen PY, Schulze-Gahmen U, Taha TY, Hayashi JM, Simoneau CR, Kumar GR, McMahon S, Lidsky PV, Xiao Y, Hemarajata P, Green NM, Espinosa A, Kath C, Haw M, Bell J, Hacker JK, Hanson C, Wadford DA, Anaya C, Ferguson D, Frankino PA, Shivram H, Lareau LF, Wyman SK, Ott M, Andino R, Chiu CY. Cell. 2021 Jun 24;184(13):3426-3437.e8. doi: 10.1016/j.cell.2021.04.025. Epub 2021 Apr 20. PubMed 33991487.
Backbone
  Vector backbone: pcDNA3.1
  Vector type: Mammalian Expression
Growth in bacteria
  Bacterial resistance: Ampicillin, 100 μg/mL
  Growth temperature: 37°C
  Growth strain: DH5alpha
  Copy number: High Copy
Gene/Insert
  Gene/Insert name: SARS-CoV-2 Spike protein (D614G, N501Y)
  Species: Other
  Mutation: D614G, N501Y
  Entrez Gene: S (a.k.a. GU280_gp02, spike glycoprotein)
  Cloning method: Gibson Cloning
Resource information
  A portion of this plasmid was derived from a plasmid made by: Modified from CoV2-Spike-D614G from Jennifer Doudna (Addgene plasmid # 177960)
Terms and licenses: Academic/Nonprofit Terms; Industry Terms: Not Available to Industry
Depositor comments: Please visit https://www.biorxiv.org/content/10.1101/2021.08.05.455082v1 for bioRxv preprint.
How to cite: CoV2-Spike-D614G-N501Y was a gift from Melanie Ott (Addgene plasmid # 177975 ; http://n2t.net/addgene:177975 ; RRID:Addgene_177975)
