[The description below was written by a language model from this plasmid's Addgene catalogue record and pLannotate feature annotations shown in this document.]
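Description:
CoV2-Spike-D614G-N501Y is a pcDNA3.1-based mammalian expression plasmid of about 9.2 kb for transient production of a codon-optimized SARS-CoV-2 Spike glycoprotein carrying the D614G and N501Y substitutions. It was made by Gibson cloning from a parental D614G Spike plasmid. In E. coli it replicates from a high-copy ColE1/pUC-type origin and is selected with ampicillin through the β-lactamase gene and its own promoter. An f1 phage origin is also present, a standard backbone element that allows single-stranded DNA production.

The Spike open reading frame, roughly 3.8 kb, sits downstream of the human cytomegalovirus immediate-early enhancer and promoter and is terminated by the bovine growth hormone polyadenylation signal, giving strong constitutive expression in transfected mammalian cells. A T7 promoter lies between the CMV promoter and the coding sequence and can serve for in vitro transcription or as a sequencing primer site. No epitope tag or reporter is annotated on the insert. A separate cassette places the neomycin phosphotransferase gene under the SV40 early promoter with an SV40 poly(A) signal, which would permit G418 selection of stable cells, although the stated purpose is transient expression. The short annotated fragments (a truncated HIV-1 LTR, ble, lacI, an extra SV40 promoter piece and bom), together with the lac promoter/operator region, appear to be backbone remnants or partial automated annotation matches rather than functional parts.

The associated publication concerns the transmission, infectivity and neutralization of Spike variants, consistent with use of this plasmid to supply mutant Spike in cell-based assays comparing variants. The record itself does not specify the assay format.
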