Features (pLannotate 1.2.2; 20 found; start..end, strand, type, name):
    134..513     +  enhancer       CMV enhancer: human cytomegalovirus immediate early enhancer
    514..717     +  promoter       CMV promoter: human cytomegalovirus (CMV) immediate early promoter
    713..746     +  LTR            5' LTR (truncated) (fragment): truncated 5' long terminal repeat (LTR) from HIV-1
    762..780     +  promoter       T7 promoter: promoter for bacteriophage T7 RNA polymerase
    800..4618    +  CDS            S: SPIKE_SARS2 - Experimental evidence at protein level: Swiss-Prot protein existence level 1. [Spike glycoprotein]: May down-regulate host tetherin (BST2) by lysosomal degradation, thereby counteracting its antiviral activity. From Severe acute respiratory syndrome coronavirus 2 (2019-nCoV) (SARS-CoV-2).
   4665..4889    +  polyA_signal   bGH poly(A) signal: bovine growth hormone polyadenylation signal
   4893..4914    +  promoter       SV40 promoter (fragment): SV40 enhancer and early promoter
   4935..5363    +  rep_origin     f1 ori (sequence partly withheld): f1 bacteriophage origin of replication; arrow indicates direction of (+) strand synthesis
   5377..5706    +  promoter       SV40 promoter: SV40 enhancer and early promoter
   5773..6564    +  CDS            neo: KKA2_KLEPN - Also known as kan, nptII. Experimental evidence at protein level: Swiss-Prot protein existence level 1. Resistance to kanamycin, neomycin, paromomycin, ribostamycin, butirosin and gentamicin B. From Klebsiella pneumoniae.
   6588..6746    +  CDS            ble (fragment): BLE_KLEPN - Experimental evidence at protein level: Swiss-Prot protein existence level 1. Binding protein with a strong affinity to the bleomycin family of antibiotics. Binds to CL990; an antimitotic-antibiotic compound. From Klebsiella pneumoniae.
   6741..6862    +  polyA_signal   SV40 poly(A) signal: SV40 polyadenylation signal
   6935..6951    -  protein_bind   lac operator: The lac repressor binds to the lac operator to inhibit transcription in E. coli. This inhibition can be relieved by adding lactose or isopropyl-β-D-thiogalactopyranoside (IPTG). lac repressor encoded by lacI
   6959..6989    -  promoter       lac promoter: promoter for the E. coli lac operon
   7004..7025    -  protein_bind   CAP binding site: CAP binding activates transcription in the presence of cAMP. E. coli catabolite activator protein
   7038..7130    -  CDS            lacI (fragment): lac repressor; lacI; The lac repressor binds to the lac operator to inhibit transcription in E. coli. This inhibition can be relieved by adding lactose or isopropyl-β-D-thiogalactopyranoside (IPTG).
   7313..7901    -  rep_origin     ori: high-copy-number ColE1/pMB1/pBR322/pUC origin of replication
   8072..8932    -  CDS            AmpR: β-lactamase; bla; confers resistance to ampicillin, carbenicillin, and related antibiotics
   8933..9037    -  promoter       AmpR promoter: bla
   9096..9148    -  misc_feature   bom (fragment): basis of mobility region from pBR322
>Addgene plasmid #177975 | CoV2-Spike-D614G-N501Y | addgene full sequence | sequence record 348210 | Addgene NGS Result
GAGGTCGCTGAGTAGTGCGCGAGCAAAATTTAAGCTACAACAAGGCAAGGCTTGACCGACAATTGCATGA
AGAATCTGCTTAGGGTTAGGCGTTTTGCGCTGCTTCGCGATGTACGGGCCAGATATACGCGTTGACATTG
ATTATTGACTAGTTATTAATAGTAATCAATTACGGGGTCATTAGTTCATAGCCCATATATGGAGTTCCGC
GTTACATAACTTACGGTAAATGGCCCGCCTGGCTGACCGCCCAACGACCCCCGCCCATTGACGTCAATAA
TGACGTATGTTCCCATAGTAACGCCAATAGGGACTTTCCATTGACGTCAATGGGTGGAGTATTTACGGTA
AACTGCCCACTTGGCAGTACATCAAGTGTATCATATGCCAAGTACGCCCCCTATTGACGTCAATGACGGT
AAATGGCCCGCCTGGCATTATGCCCAGTACATGACCTTATGGGACTTTCCTACTTGGCAGTACATCTACG
TATTAGTCATCGCTATTACCATGGTGATGCGGTTTTGGCAGTACATCAATGGGCGTGGATAGCGGTTTGA
CTCACGGGGATTTCCAAGTCTCCACCCCATTGACGTCAATGGGAGTTTGTTTTGGCACCAAAATCAACGG
GACTTTCCAAAATGTCGTAACAACTCCGCCCCATTGACGCAAATGGGCGGTAGGCGTGTACGGTGGGAGG
TCTATATAAGCAGAGCTCTCTGGCTAACTAGAGAACCCACTGCTTACTGGCTTATCGAAATTAATACGAC
TCACTATAGGGAGACCCAAGCTGGCTAGCATGTTTGTCTTCCTGGTCCTGCTGCCTCTGGTCTCGTCTCA
GTGCGTGAACCTGACTACTAGAACCCAGCTGCCTCCTGCCTATACTAACTCCTTCACCCGCGGCGTGTAC
TACCCAGACAAGGTGTTCCGCAGCTCCGTGCTGCACTCCACCCAGGATCTGTTCCTGCCCTTCTTCAGCA
ACGTGACCTGGTTCCACGCCATCCACGTGAGCGGCACCAATGGCACCAAGCGGTTCGACAATCCCGTGCT
GCCATTCAACGATGGCGTGTACTTCGCCTCCACCGAGAAGAGCAACATCATCCGCGGCTGGATCTTCGGC
ACCACCCTGGACTCCAAGACCCAGAGCCTGCTGATCGTGAACAATGCCACCAACGTGGTCATCAAGGTGT
GCGAGTTCCAGTTCTGCAATGATCCATTCCTGGGCGTGTACTACCACAAGAACAATAAGTCCTGGATGGA
GAGCGAGTTCCGCGTGTACAGCTCCGCCAACAATTGCACCTTCGAGTACGTGTCCCAGCCCTTCCTGATG
GACCTGGAGGGCAAGCAGGGCAATTTCAAGAACCTGCGCGAGTTCGTGTTCAAGAATATCGATGGCTACT
TCAAGATCTACTCCAAGCACACCCCCATCAACCTGGTGCGCGACCTGCCACAGGGCTTCAGCGCCCTGGA
GCCACTGGTGGATCTGCCAATCGGCATCAACATCACCAGGTTCCAGACCCTGCTGGCCCTGCACCGCAGC
TACCTGACCCCAGGCGACAGCTCCAGCGGATGGACCGCTGGAGCTGCTGCCTACTACGTGGGCTACCTGC
AGCCCCGCACCTTCCTGCTGAAGTACAACGAGAATGGCACCATCACCGACGCCGTGGATTGCGCCCTGGA
TCCACTGTCCGAGACAAAGTGCACCCTGAAGAGCTTCACCGTGGAGAAGGGCATCTACCAGACCTCCAAT
TTCCGCGTGCAGCCAACCGAGAGCATCGTGCGCTTCCCCAATATCACCAACCTGTGCCCATTCGGCGAGG
TGTTCAACGCTACCAGGTTCGCCAGCGTGTACGCTTGGAATCGCAAGCGCATCTCCAACTGCGTGGCCGA
CTACAGCGTGCTGTACAACTCCGCCAGCTTCTCCACCTTCAAGTGCTACGGCGTGTCCCCCACCAAGCTG
AATGATCTGTGCTTCACCAACGTGTACGCCGATAGCTTCGTGATCAGGGGCGACGAGGTGCGCCAGATCG
CTCCAGGACAGACCGGCAAGATCGCTGACTACAATTACAAGCTGCCCGACGATTTCACCGGCTGCGTGAT
CGCCTGGAACTCCAACAATCTGGATAGCAAAGTGGGCGGCAACTACAATTACCTGTACCGCCTGTTCCGC
AAGTCCAATCTGAAGCCATTCGAGCGCGACATCTCCACCGAGATCTACCAGGCTGGAAGCACCCCATGCA
ATGGAGTGGAGGGCTTCAACTGCTACTTCCCCCTGCAGAGCTACGGCTTCCAGCCAACCTACGGAGTGGG
ATACCAGCCATACAGGGTGGTGGTGCTGTCCTTCGAGCTGCTGCACGCTCCAGCTACCGTGTGCGGACCA
AAGAAGAGCACCAATCTGGTGAAGAACAAGTGCGTGAACTTCAATTTCAACGGCCTGACCGGAACCGGCG
TGCTGACCGAGTCCAACAAGAAGTTCCTGCCATTCCAGCAGTTCGGAAGGGACATCGCTGATACCACCGA
CGCCGTGCGCGACCCACAGACCCTGGAGATCCTGGATATCACCCCATGCTCCTTCGGCGGCGTGAGCGTG
ATCACCCCAGGAACCAATACCAGCAACCAGGTGGCCGTGCTGTACCAGGGCGTGAATTGCACCGAGGTGC
CAGTGGCTATCCACGCTGATCAGCTGACCCCAACCTGGCGCGTGTACAGCACCGGATCCAACGTGTTCCA
GACCCGCGCCGGATGCCTGATCGGAGCTGAGCACGTGAACAATTCCTACGAGTGCGACATCCCAATCGGA
GCTGGAATCTGCGCCAGCTACCAGACCCAGACCAACTCCCCAAGGAGGGCTCGCAGCGTGGCCAGCCAGT
CCATCATCGCCTACACCATGTCCCTGGGCGCCGAGAATAGCGTGGCCTACAGCAACAATTCCATCGCCAT
CCCAACCAACTTCACCATCTCCGTGACCACCGAGATCCTGCCCGTGTCCATGACCAAGACCAGCGTGGAC
TGCACCATGTACATCTGCGGCGATTCCACCGAGTGCAGCAACCTGCTGCTGCAGTACGGCAGCTTCTGCA
CCCAGCTGAATCGCGCCCTGACCGGAATCGCTGTGGAGCAGGATAAGAACACCCAGGAGGTGTTCGCCCA
GGTGAAGCAGATCTACAAGACCCCCCCAATCAAGGACTTCGGCGGCTTCAATTTCAGCCAGATCCTGCCC
GATCCAAGCAAGCCCTCCAAGCGCAGCTTCATCGAGGACCTGCTGTTCAACAAGGTGACCCTGGCCGATG
CCGGCTTCATCAAGCAGTACGGCGATTGCCTGGGCGACATCGCTGCCCGCGACCTGATCTGCGCCCAGAA
GTTCAATGGCCTGACCGTGCTGCCACCACTGCTGACCGATGAGATGATCGCTCAGTACACCTCCGCCCTG
CTGGCCGGAACCATCACCAGCGGATGGACCTTCGGCGCTGGAGCCGCCCTGCAGATCCCCTTCGCCATGC
AGATGGCCTACCGCTTCAACGGCATCGGCGTGACCCAGAATGTGCTGTACGAGAACCAGAAGCTGATCGC
CAATCAGTTCAACTCCGCCATCGGCAAGATCCAGGACTCCCTGTCCAGCACCGCCAGCGCCCTGGGCAAG
CTGCAGGATGTGGTGAATCAGAACGCCCAGGCCCTGAATACCCTGGTGAAGCAGCTGTCCAGCAACTTCG
GCGCCATCTCCAGCGTGCTGAATGATATCCTGAGCCGCCTGGACAAGGTGGAGGCTGAGGTGCAGATCGA
TAGGCTGATCACCGGCCGCCTGCAGTCCCTGCAGACCTACGTGACCCAGCAGCTGATCAGGGCTGCTGAG
ATCAGGGCCAGCGCCAATCTGGCTGCTACCAAGATGTCCGAGTGCGTGCTGGGACAGAGCAAGAGGGTGG
ACTTCTGCGGCAAGGGCTACCACCTGATGTCCTTCCCACAGAGCGCCCCACACGGAGTGGTGTTCCTGCA
CGTGACCTACGTGCCAGCCCAGGAGAAGAACTTCACCACCGCTCCAGCTATCTGCCACGATGGCAAGGCT
CACTTCCCACGCGAGGGCGTGTTCGTGTCCAACGGCACCCACTGGTTCGTGACCCAGCGCAATTTCTACG
AGCCCCAGATCATCACCACCGACAATACCTTCGTGAGCGGCAACTGCGACGTGGTCATCGGAATCGTGAA
CAATACCGTGTACGATCCCCTGCAGCCAGAGCTGGACTCCTTCAAGGAGGAGCTGGATAAGTACTTCAAG
AATCACACCAGCCCCGACGTGGATCTGGGCGACATCTCCGGCATCAATGCCAGCGTGGTGAACATCCAGA
AGGAGATCGACCGCCTGAACGAGGTGGCCAAGAATCTGAACGAGTCCCTGATCGATCTGCAGGAGCTGGG
CAAGTACGAGCAGTACATCAAGTGGCCATGGTACATCTGGCTGGGCTTCATCGCCGGCCTGATCGCCATC
GTGATGGTGACCATCATGCTGTGCTGCATGACCTCCTGCTGCAGCTGCCTGAAGGGCTGCTGCTCCTGCG
GCAGCTGCTGCAAGTTCGATGAGGACGATAGCGAGCCCGTGCTGAAGGGCGTCAAACTGCACTATACATA
GCTCGAGTCTAGAGGGCCCGTTTAAACCCGCTGATCAGCCTCGACTGTGCCTTCTAGTTGCCAGCCATCT
GTTGTTTGCCCCTCCCCCGTGCCTTCCTTGACCCTGGAAGGTGCCACTCCCACTGTCCTTTCCTAATAAA
ATGAGGAAATTGCATCGCATTGTCTGAGTAGGTGTCATTCTATTCTGGGGGGTGGGGTGGGGCAGGACAG
CAAGGGGGAGGATTGGGAAGACAATAGCAGGCATGCTGGGGATGCGGTGGGCTCTATGGCTTCTGAGGCG
GAAAGAACCAGCTGGGGCTCTAGGGGGTATCCCC
[124 nt withheld, positions 4935-5058]
C
[91 nt withheld, positions 5060-5150]
A
[49 nt withheld, positions 5152-5200]
CCTTTGACGTTGGAGTCCACGTTCTTT
[37 nt withheld, positions 5228-5264]
ACCCTATCTCGGTCTATTCTTTTGATTTATAAGGGATTTTGCCGATTTCGGCCTATTGGTTAAAAAATGA
GCTGATTTAACAAAAATTTAACGCGAATTAATTCTGTGGAATGTGTGTCAGTTAGGGTGTGGAAAGTCCC
CAGGCTCCCCAGCAGGCAGAAGTATGCAAAGCATGCATCTCAATTAGTCAGCAACCAGGTGTGGAAAGTC
CCCAGGCTCCCCAGCAGGCAGAAGTATGCAAAGCATGCATCTCAATTAGTCAGCAACCATAGTCCCGCCC
CTAACTCCGCCCATCCCGCCCCTAACTCCGCCCAGTTCCGCCCATTCTCCGCCCCATGGCTGACTAATTT
TTTTTATTTATGCAGAGGCCGAGGCCGCCTCTGCCTCTGAGCTATTCCAGAAGTAGTGAGGAGGCTTTTT
TGGAGGCCTAGGCTTTTGCAAAAAGCTCCCGGGAGCTTGTATATCCATTTTCGGATCTGATCAAGAGACA
GGATGAGGATCGTTTCGCATGATTGAACAAGATGGATTGCACGCAGGTTCTCCGGCCGCTTGGGTGGAGA
GGCTATTCGGCTATGACTGGGCACAACAGACAATCGGCTGCTCTGATGCCGCCGTGTTCCGGCTGTCAGC
GCAGGGGCGCCCGGTTCTTTTTGTCAAGACCGACCTGTCCGGTGCCCTGAATGAACTGCAGGACGAGGCA
GCGCGGCTATCGTGGCTGGCCACGACGGGCGTTCCTTGCGCAGCTGTGCTCGACGTTGTCACTGAAGCGG
GAAGGGACTGGCTGCTATTGGGCGAAGTGCCGGGGCAGGATCTCCTGTCATCTCACCTTGCTCCTGCCGA
GAAAGTATCCATCATGGCTGATGCAATGCGGCGGCTGCATACGCTTGATCCGGCTACCTGCCCATTCGAC
CACCAAGCGAAACATCGCATCGAGCGAGCACGTACTCGGATGGAAGCCGGTCTTGTCGATCAGGATGATC
TGGACGAAGAGCATCAGGGGCTCGCGCCAGCCGAACTGTTCGCCAGGCTCAAGGCGCGCATGCCCGACGG
CGAGGATCTCGTCGTGACCCATGGCGATGCCTGCTTGCCGAATATCATGGTGGAAAATGGCCGCTTTTCT
GGATTCATCGACTGTGGCCGGCTGGGTGTGGCGGACCGCTATCAGGACATAGCGTTGGCTACCCGTGATA
TTGCTGAAGAGCTTGGCGGCGAATGGGCTGACCGCTTCCTCGTGCTTTACGGTATCGCCGCTCCCGATTC
GCAGCGCATCGCCTTCTATCGCCTTCTTGACGAGTTCTTCTGAGCGGGACTCTGGGGTTCGAAATGACCG
ACCAAGCGACGCCCAACCTGCCATCACGAGATTTCGATTCCACCGCCGCCTTCTATGAAAGGTTGGGCTT
CGGAATCGTTTTCCGGGACGCCGGCTGGATGATCCTCCAGCGCGGGGATCTCATGCTGGAGTTCTTCGCC
CACCCCAACTTGTTTATTGCAGCTTATAATGGTTACAAATAAAGCAATAGCATCACAAATTTCACAAATA
AAGCATTTTTTTCACTGCATTCTAGTTGTGGTTTGTCCAAACTCATCAATGTATCTTATCATGTCTGTAT
ACCGTCGACCTCTAGCTAGAGCTTGGCGTAATCATGGTCATAGCTGTTTCCTGTGTGAAATTGTTATCCG
CTCACAATTCCACACAACATACGAGCCGGAAGCATAAAGTGTAAAGCCTGGGGTGCCTAATGAGTGAGCT
AACTCACATTAATTGCGTTGCGCTCACTGCCCGCTTTCCAGTCGGGAAACCTGTCGTGCCAGCTGCATTA
ATGAATCGGCCAACGCGCGGGGAGAGGCGGTTTGCGTATTGGGCGCTCTTCCGCTTCCTCGCTCACTGAC
TCGCTGCGCTCGGTCGTTCGGCTGCGGCGAGCGGTATCAGCTCACTCAAAGGCGGTAATACGGTTATCCA
CAGAATCAGGGGATAACGCAGGAAAGAACATGTGAGCAAAAGGCCAGCAAAAGGCCAGGAACCGTAAAAA
GGCCGCGTTGCTGGCGTTTTTCCATAGGCTCCGCCCCCCTGACGAGCATCACAAAAATCGACGCTCAAGT
CAGAGGTGGCGAAACCCGACAGGACTATAAAGATACCAGGCGTTTCCCCCTGGAAGCTCCCTCGTGCGCT
CTCCTGTTCCGACCCTGCCGCTTACCGGATACCTGTCCGCCTTTCTCCCTTCGGGAAGCGTGGCGCTTTC
TCATAGCTCACGCTGTAGGTATCTCAGTTCGGTGTAGGTCGTTCGCTCCAAGCTGGGCTGTGTGCACGAA
CCCCCCGTTCAGCCCGACCGCTGCGCCTTATCCGGTAACTATCGTCTTGAGTCCAACCCGGTAAGACACG
ACTTATCGCCACTGGCAGCAGCCACTGGTAACAGGATTAGCAGAGCGAGGTATGTAGGCGGTGCTACAGA
GTTCTTGAAGTGGTGGCCTAACTACGGCTACACTAGAAGAACAGTATTTGGTATCTGCGCTCTGCTGAAG
CCAGTTACCTTCGGAAAAAGAGTTGGTAGCTCTTGATCCGGCAAACAAACCACCGCTGGTAGCGGTGGTT
TTTTTGTTTGCAAGCAGCAGATTACGCGCAGAAAAAAAGGATCTCAAGAAGATCCTTTGATCTTTTCTAC
GGGGTCTGACGCTCAGTGGAACGAAAACTCACGTTAAGGGATTTTGGTCATGAGATTATCAAAAAGGATC
TTCACCTAGATCCTTTTAAATTAAAAATGAAGTTTTAAATCAATCTAAAGTATATATGAGTAAACTTGGT
CTGACAGTTACCAATGCTTAATCAGTGAGGCACCTATCTCAGCGATCTGTCTATTTCGTTCATCCATAGT
TGCCTGACTCCCCGTCGTGTAGATAACTACGATACGGGAGGGCTTACCATCTGGCCCCAGTGCTGCAATG
ATACCGCGAGACCCACGCTCACCGGCTCCAGATTTATCAGCAATAAACCAGCCAGCCGGAAGGGCCGAGC
GCAGAAGTGGTCCTGCAACTTTATCCGCCTCCATCCAGTCTATTAATTGTTGCCGGGAAGCTAGAGTAAG
TAGTTCGCCAGTTAATAGTTTGCGCAACGTTGTTGCCATTGCTACAGGCATCGTGGTGTCACGCTCGTCG
TTTGGTATGGCTTCATTCAGCTCCGGTTCCCAACGATCAAGGCGAGTTACATGATCCCCCATGTTGTGCA
AAAAAGCGGTTAGCTCCTTCGGTCCTCCGATCGTTGTCAGAAGTAAGTTGGCCGCAGTGTTATCACTCAT
GGTTATGGCAGCACTGCATAATTCTCTTACTGTCATGCCATCCGTAAGATGCTTTTCTGTGACTGGTGAG
TACTCAACCAAGTCATTCTGAGAATAGTGTATGCGGCGACCGAGTTGCTCTTGCCCGGCGTCAATACGGG
ATAATACCGCGCCACATAGCAGAACTTTAAAAGTGCTCATCATTGGAAAACGTTCTTCGGGGCGAAAACT
CTCAAGGATCTTACCGCTGTTGAGATCCAGTTCGATGTAACCCACTCGTGCACCCAACTGATCTTCAGCA
TCTTTTACTTTCACCAGCGTTTCTGGGTGAGCAAAAACAGGAAGGCAAAATGCCGCAAAAAAGGGAATAA
GGGCGACACGGAAATGTTGAATACTCATACTCTTCCTTTTTCAATATTATTGAAGCATTTATCAGGGTTA
TTGTCTCATGAGCGGATACATATTTGAATGTATTTAGAAAAATAAACAAATAGGGGTTCCGCGCACATTT
CCCCGAAAAGTGCCACCTGACGTCGACGGATCGGGAGATCTCCCGATCCCCTATGGTGCACTCTCAGTAC
AATCTGCTCTGATGCCGCATAGTTAAGCCAGTATCTGCTCCCTGCTTGTGTGTTG
